>Addgene plasmid #233382 | XZ363 EF1a-VEGFR1sp-3xFlag-VEGFR1(ecto+TM)-TS-ADAR2dd(QA)-export | addgene full sequence | sequence record 466380 | Addgene NGS Result
ACCCGTTGCGAAAAAGAACGTTCACGGCGACTACTGCACTTATATACGGTTCTCCCCCACCCTCGGGAAA
AAGGCGGAGCCAGTACACGACATCACTTTCCCAGTTTACCCCGCGCCACCTTCTCTAGGCACCGGTTCAA
TTGCCGACCCCTCCCCCCAACTTCTCGGGGACTGTGGGCGATGTGCGCTCTGCCCACTGACGGGCACGAT
TCTTCATGCAATTGTCGGTCAAGCCTTGCCTTGTTGTAGCTTAAATTTTGCTCGCGCACTACTCAGCGAC
CTCCAACACACAAGCAGGGAGCAGATACTGGCTTAACTATGCGGCATCAGAGCAGATTGTACTGAGAGTG
CACCATAGGGGATCGGGAGATCTCCCGATCCGTCGACGTCAGGTGGCACTTTTCGGGGAAATGTGCGCGG
AACCCCTATTTGTTTATTTTTCTAAATACATTCAAATATGTATCCGCTCATGAGACAATAACCCTGATAA
ATGCTTCAATAATATTGAAAAAGGAAGAGTATGAGTATTCAACATTTCCGTGTCGCCCTTATTCCCTTTT
TTGCGGCATTTTGCCTTCCTGTTTTTGCTCACCCAGAAACGCTGGTGAAAGTAAAAGATGCTGAAGATCA
GTTGGGTGCACGAGTGGGTTACATCGAACTGGATCTCAACAGCGGTAAGATCCTTGAGAGTTTTCGCCCC
GAAGAACGTTTTCCAATGATGAGCACTTTTAAAGTTCTGCTATGTGGCGCGGTATTATCCCGTATTGACG
CCGGGCAAGAGCAACTCGGTCGCCGCATACACTATTCTCAGAATGACTTGGTTGAGTACTCACCAGTCAC
AGAAAAGCATCTTACGGATGGCATGACAGTAAGAGAATTATGCAGTGCTGCCATAACCATGAGTGATAAC
ACTGCGGCCAACTTACTTCTGACAACGATCGGAGGACCGAAGGAGCTAACCGCTTTTTTGCACAACATGG
GGGATCATGTAACTCGCCTTGATCGTTGGGAACCGGAGCTGAATGAAGCCATACCAAACGACGAGCGTGA
CACCACGATGCCTGTAGCAATGGCAACAACGTTGCGCAAACTATTAACTGGCGAACTACTTACTCTAGCT
TCCCGGCAACAATTAATAGACTGGATGGAGGCGGATAAAGTTGCAGGACCACTTCTGCGCTCGGCCCTTC
CGGCTGGCTGGTTTATTGCTGATAAATCTGGAGCCGGTGAGCGTGGGTCTCGCGGTATCATTGCAGCACT
GGGGCCAGATGGTAAGCCCTCCCGTATCGTAGTTATCTACACGACGGGGAGTCAGGCAACTATGGATGAA
CGAAATAGACAGATCGCTGAGATAGGTGCCTCACTGATTAAGCATTGGTAACTGTCAGACCAAGTTTACT
CATATATACTTTAGATTGATTTAAAACTTCATTTTTAATTTAAAAGGATCTAGGTGAAGATCCTTTTTGA
TAATCTCATGACCAAAATCCCTTAACGTGAGTTTTCGTTCCACTGAGCGTCAGACCCCGTAGAAAAGATC
AAAGGATCTTCTTGAGATCCTTTTTTTCTGCGCGTAATCTGCTGCTTGCAAACAAAAAAACCACCGCTAC
CAGCGGTGGTTTGTTTGCCGGATCAAGAGCTACCAACTCTTTTTCCGAAGGTAACTGGCTTCAGCAGAGC
GCAGATACCAAATACTGTTCTTCTAGTGTAGCCGTAGTTAGGCCACCACTTCAAGAACTCTGTAGCACCG
CCTACATACCTCGCTCTGCTAATCCTGTTACCAGTGGCTGCTGCCAGTGGCGATAAGTCGTGTCTTACCG
GGTTGGACTCAAGACGATAGTTACCGGATAAGGCGCAGCGGTCGGGCTGAACGGGGGGTTCGTGCACACA
GCCCAGCTTGGAGCGAACGACCTACACCGAACTGAGATACCTACAGCGTGAGCTATGAGAAAGCGCCACG
CTTCCCGAAGGGAGAAAGGCGGACAGGTATCCGGTAAGCGGCAGGGTCGGAACAGGAGAGCGCACGAGGG
AGCTTCCAGGGGGAAACGCCTGGTATCTTTATAGTCCTGTCGGGTTTCGCCACCTCTGACTTGAGCGTCG
ATTTTTGTGATGCTCGTCAGGGGGGCGGAGCCTATGGAAAAACGCCAGCAACGCGGCCTTTTTACGGTTC
CTGGCCTTTTGCTGGCCTTTTGCTCACATGTTCTTTCCTGCGTTATCCCCTGATTCTGTGGATAACCGTA
TTACCGCCTTTGAGTGAGCTGATACCGCTCGCCGCAGCCGAACGACCGAGCGCAGCGAGTCAGTGAGCGA
GGAAGCGGAAGAGCGCCCAATACGCAAACCGCCTCTCCCCGCGCGTTGGCCGATTCATTAATGCAGCTGG
CACGACAGGTTTCCCGACTGGAAAGCGGGCAGTGAGCGCAACGCAATTAATGTGAGTTAGCTCACTCATT
AGGCACCCCAGGCTTTACACTTTATGCTTCCGGCTCGTATGTTGTGTGGAATTGTGAGCGGATAACAATT
TCACACAGGAAACAGCTATGACCATGATTACGCCAAGCTCTAGCTAGAGGTCGACGGTATACAGACATGA
TAAGATACATTGATGAGTTTGGACAAACCACAACTAGAATGCAGTGAAAAAAATGCTTTATTTGTGAAAT
TTGTGATGCTATTGCTTTATTTGTAACCATTATAAGCTGCAATAAACAAGTTGGGGTGGGCGAAGAACTC
CAGCATGAGATCCCCGCGCTGGAGGATCATCCAGCCGGCGTCCCGGAAAACGATTCCGAAGCCCAACCTT
TCATAGAAGGCGGCGGTGGAATCGAAATCTCGTAGTACGTGCTATTCCTTTGCCCTCGGACGAGTGCTGG
GGCGTCGGTTTCCACTATCGGCGAGTACTTCTACACAGCCATCGGTCCAGACGGCCGCGCTTCTGCGGGC
GATTTGTGTACGCCCGACAGTCCCGGCTCCGGATCGGACGATTGCGTCGCATCGACCCTGCGCCCAAGCT
GCATCATCGAAATTGCCGTCAACCAAGCTCTGATAGAGTTGGTCAAGACCAATGCGGAGCATATACGCCC
GGAGCCGCGGCGATCCTGCAAGCTCCGGATGCCTCCGCTCGAAGTAGCGCGTCTGCTGCTCCATACAAGC
CAACCACGGCCTCCAGAAGAAGATGTTGGCGACCTCGTATTGGGAATCCCCGAACATCGCCTCGCTCCAG
TCAATGACCGCTGTTATGCGGCCATTGTCCGTCAGGACATTGTTGGAGCCGAAATCCGCGTGCACGAGGT
GCCGGACTTCGGGGCAGTCCTCGGCCCAAAGCATCAGCTCATCGAGAGCCTGCGCGACGGACGCACTGAC
GGTGTCGTCCATCACAGTTTGCCAGTGATACACATGGGGATCAGCAATCGCGCATATGAAATCACGCCAT
GTAGTGTATTGACCGATTCCTTGCGGTCCGAATGGGCCGAACCCGCTCGTCTGGCTAAGATCGGCCGCAG
CGATCGCATCCATGGCCTCCGCGACCGGCTGCAGAACAGCGGGCAGTTCGGTTTCAGGCAGGTCTTGCAA
CGTGACACCCTGTGCACGGCGGGAGATGCAATAGGTCAGGCTCTCGCTGAATTCCCCAATGTCAAGCACT
TCCGGAATCGGGAGCGCGGCCGATGCAAAGTGCCGATAAACATAACGATCTTTGTAGAAACCATCGGCGC
AGCTATTTACCCGCAGGACATATCCACGCCCTCCTACATCGAAGCTGAAAGCACGAGATTCTTCGCCCTC
CGAGAGCTGCATCAGGTCGGAGACGCTGTCGAACTTTTCGATCAGAAACTTCTCGACAGACGTCGCGGTG
AGTTCAGGCTTTTTGGCCAAGGAAGTTCCTATACTTTCTAGAGAATAGGAACTTCGGAATAGGAACTTCT
AGGTACGTGAACCATCACCCT
[91 nt withheld, positions 3942-4032]
G
[124 nt withheld, positions 4034-4157]
GGGGATACCCCCTAGAGCCCCAGCTGGTTCTTTCCGCCTCAGAAGCCATAGAGCCCACCGCATCCCCAGA
ACATCGATAGATCTCCATAGAGCCCACCGCATCCCCAGCATGCCTGCTATTGTCTTCCCAATCCTCCCCC
TTGCTGTCCTGCCCCACCCCACCCCCCAGAATAGAATGACACCTACTCAGACAATGCGATGCAATTTCCT
CATTTTATTAGGAAAGGACAGTGGGAGTGGCACCTTCCAGGGTCAAGGAAGGCACGGGGGAGGGGCAAAC
AACAGATGGCTGGCAACTAGAAGGCACAGTCGAGGCTGATCAGCGGGTTTAAACTCAATGATGATTATGA
TGATGGTCGACGGCGCTATTCAGATCCTCTTCTGAGATGAGTTTTTGTTCGGGCCCTCCTCGAGCGGCTC
ACACCTCGTTCTCGTAGCAGAAGGGCGTGAGTGAGAACTGGTCCTGCTCGGTGGGCTTCTCCACCCAGGC
CCCCAGCCCCGCCTTGATGAAGGCTGTGAACAGACGCGCCTTGGCGGCCTGGTACTCCTTTGCCGCCAGC
TTGGACTCATGGTACACGTTGGGTTTGGTAATCTTGGAGCGTAGTAAGTGGGAGGGAACCTTGCCGTGCA
CACGCATCCAGCGACAGTACAACGCGTGCTTACACAGGCGGGACGCGCGGCCCAGCTCATCCTTCCCAGT
CGTGGCGTTGATGACCTCAATAGCGGAGTCGCCTACCGTCCAGTTGACACTGAAGTTGGGGGCCTTCCCT
GGCTGCCGTGCTTCTGCATTGCTGATGCCACTGAGCAAAGGCTTGTTGAGGGTGTAGAGAGGTGGCAGGT
CCTCTATGTTGGAGATCCGCTGGTACATGGCCCTGGAAAGGTGGTCCCCGTGGTAAAGGCTGCCCAGGAT
GATGCTCGAGAAGTAAATGGGCTCCACGAAAATGCTGAGCAGGGATCCCTGGATGCCCACCACGTTCCAG
CGTGCAATCTTGTCACTGCAGGACATGGTGAGCAGCCGCTCCCCTTGCAGCACCCCGTCCCACGCTTGGA
TGCTCGCATTGGAGCGCACTGGAATCGTCCCCTGACCAGACTCTATTTTGGTCCGTAGCTGTCCTCTTGC
TTTACGATTTGGGTGTCTATCTGCTGGTTCTTCCAGGATTGGCTCATGTGGTGAGAAGATTCTGGCATCT
CCACAGGGAGAGGTGCTGATGTACAGATGAAACTGGACATTCTCCTTCAGCCTAAACCCCCCTCGCTCTG
ATTTCTGAAAGATGGATCTTTTTTGATCATCTTTGTTATTTAAGTAAAGCTCAAGTTGTGTATAAAGAAA
TCTGAGCAAGGATCTCCGAGATATTATTTCTGCATGGCAGTCATTTAATGCAAGGCCACGATCACTCATG
TATTCACCATTAATACATTTTGTTCCTGTAGAAACACTTATCACCTTGGCATCTTTAACATCTGTGCCTG
TTGTCATGACGACTCCAGCCAGCACTTTTCTGCGAGCGTGAGGGGAGGAGAAGTTGTCGGTCAGGTCACC
AAACTTACCCAGGACCAGGCGTGAGACAGCGTCAGCTAAAACCTGCGGTAAATGCAGCTGAAGACCCTCA
CTGGGAATAGGCTGGCGAGATGGCGTTTGATCCAAGTGCAACACGTTGATGTCGATCTGGTCCAGGGGGA
TGTACTCGCCCTCGCTGGTGATCCTGCTCTTGGCGGCCGCCCTCAGGATAAAGAGGGTTAATAGGAGCCA
GAAGAGAGTCGCAGCCACACAGGTGCATGTTAGAGTGATCAGCTCCAGATTACTCTTGTCCGAGGTTCCT
TGAACAGTGAGGTATGCTGAACTTTCCACAGAGCCCTTCTGGTTGGTGGCTTTGCAGTGATAGACACCTT
CATCCTCTTCTGTGACTCTTTCAATAAACAGCGTGCTGCTTCCTGGTCCTAAAATAATTCCAGGCTCTTG
TTGTATTTTGTGGTTGTTTTTAAACCAAGTGATCTGAGGCTCGGGGACACCATTAGCATGACAGTCTAAA
GTGGTGGAACTGCTGATGGCCACTGTGTGATCACTGAGGTTTCGCAGGAGGTATGGTGCTTCCTGATCTC
TGATTGTAATTTCTTTCTTCTGGAGGATTTCTTCCCCTGTGTATACATTCCTGGCTCTGCAGGCATAGGT
GCCTGAATCTTGCAGGGAAACATTCATGATGGTAAGATTAAGAGTGATGGAGTGCTCCTTAGTGATGGCC
ATTTTTTGCTTGCTAATACTGTAGTGCATTGTTCTGTTATTAACTGTCCGCAGTAAAATCCAAGTAACGT
CTCTGTATAAGAACTTGTTAACTGTGCAAGACAGTTTCAGGTCCTCTCCTTCCGTCGGCATTTTTTCCAA
GTTAACATGAAACCCATTTGGCACATCTGTGATATAAAAGCTTATGTTTCTTCCCACAGTCCCAACTTTA
TTGGAAGCTATGCAAATGTAGATTCCAGAAATTCTAGAGTCAGCCACAACCAAGGTGCTAGCCATCTTAT
TCTTTCCTTCTATTATTGCCATGCGCTGAGTGATGCTCTCAATTCTGTTTCCCATGTTGCTGTCAGCATC
CAGGATAAAGGACTCTTCATTATTGGAACAAAAGTCACACCTTGCTTCGGAATGATTATGGTTACAGGGG
TGCCAGAACCACTTGATTGTAGGTTGAGGGATACCATATGCGGTACAAGTCAGGATTTGTCTGCTGCCCA
GTGGGTAGAGAGCCGGGTCTGGAAACGATGACACAGCCTTTTCGTAAATCTGGGGTTTCACATTGACAAT
TAGAGTGGCAGTGAGGTTTTTAAACACATTTGACTGTTTTATGCTCAGCAAGATTGTATAATTCCCTGCA
TCCTCTTCAGTTACGTCCTTGATAATTAACGAGTAGCCACGAGTCAAATAGCGAGCAGATTTCTCAGTCG
CAGGTAACCCATCTTTTAACCATACAACTTCCGGCGAGGGAAATGCCTTCACTTTCATAGAGAGCCGGTA
AGACCGCTTGCCAGCTACGGTTTCAAGCACCTGCTGTTTTCGATGTTTCACAGTGATGAATGCTTTATCA
TATATATGCACTGAGGTGTTAACAGATTTGAATGATGGTCCACTCCTTACACGACAAGTATAAAGTCCTT
TGTCTTTGTTCTGCATTTTGTCAATAGTAAGAACACTGTAGAATATGTTGGCATGGGAATTGCTTTGGTC
AATTCGTCGCCTTACGGAAGCTCTCTTATTTTTTTCATCAGGGTAACTCCAGGTCATTTGAACTCTCGTG
TTCAAGGGAGTGGTAGCAGTACAATTGAGAACAAGAGTATGGCCTCTAAGTAATTTGACTGGGCGTGGTG
TGCTTATTTGGACATCTATGATTGTATTGGTTTGTCGATGTGTGAGATAGTTTGTCTTATACAAATGCCC
ATTGACTGTTGCTTCACAGGTCAGAAGCCCTATTTCTTTGTACGTTGCATTTGATATGATGAAGCCCTTT
CTACTGTCCCAGATTATGCGTTTTCCATCAGGGATCAAAGTGTCAAGTGGAAACTTTTTTAAAGTAACAG
TGATGTTAGGTGACGTAACCCGGCAGGGAATGACGAGCTCCCTTCCTTCAGTCATGTGTATAATTTCGGG
GATTTCACTGTACATCTCTACGAAAGGTCTACCTGTATCACTAATAAATATATAGATTGCAGATTCTGTT
TCCTTCTTCTTTGAAGTAGGTACAGCTAGATATTTGCAGCTGTAGAAGCCAGTGTGGTTTGCTTGAGCTG
TGTTCAAGGTTAAAGTACTGCAGAATTGTTTGCCATTTCTTCCACAGGCAGATTTAGTTATGCTCAGCCT
TTCGCTTTCCTTACTCACCATTTCAGGCAAAGACCATTTATGGGCTGCTTCCCCCCTGCATTGGAGATGC
AGTGTCTGGCCTGCTTGCATGATGTGCTGGGTGCCTTTTAAACTCAGTTCAGGATCTTTTAATTTTGAGG
TACCCTTATCATCGTCATCCTTGTAGTCAATGTCATGATCTTTGTAATCCCCATCGTGATCCTTGTAGTC
ACCTGAACTAGATCCTGTGAGAAGCAGACAGCTGAGCAGCGCGCACAGCAGGACCCCGGTGTCCCAGTAG
CTGACCATGGTGGCGAACTAGTAGCTTCACGACACCTGAAATGGAAGAAAAAAACTTTGAACCACTGTCT
GAGGCTTGAGAATGAACCAAGATCCAAACTCAAAAAGGGCAAATTCCAAGGAGAATTACATCAAGTGCCA
AGCTGGCCTAACTTCAGTCTCCACCCACTCAGTGTGGGGAAACTCCATCGCATAAAACCCCTCCCCCCAA
CCTAAAGACGACGTACTCCAAAAGCGCGAGAACTAATCGAGGTGCCTGGACGGCGCCCGGTACTCCGTGG
AGTCACATGAAGCGACGGCTGAGGACGGAAAGGCCCTTTTCCTTTGTGTGGGTGACTCACCCGCCCGCTC
TCCCGAGCGCCGCGTCCTCCATTTTGAGCTCCCTGCAGCAGGGCCGGGAAGCGGCCATCTTTCCGCTCAC
GCAACTGGTGCCGACCGGGCCAGCCTTGCCGCCCAGGGCGGGGCGATACACGGCGGCGCGAGGCCAGGCA
CCAGAGCAGGCCGGCCAGCTTGAGACTACCCCCGTCCGATTCTCGGTGGCCGCGCTCGCAGGCCCCGCCT
CGCCGAACATGTGCGCTGGGACGCACGGGCCCCGTCGCCGCCCGCGGCCCCAAAAACCGAAATACCAGTG
TGCAGATCTTGGCCCGCATTTACAAGACTATCTTGCCAGAAAAAAAGCGTCGCAGCAGGTCATCAAAAAT
TTTAAATGGCTAGAGACTTATCGAAAGCAGCGAGACAGGCGCGAAGGTGCCACCAGATTCGCACGCGGCG
GCCCCAGCGCCCAGGCCAGGCCTCAACTCAAGCACGAGGCGAAGGGGCTCCTTAAGCGCAAGGCCTCGAA
CTCTCCCACCCACTTCCAACCCGAAGCTCGGGATCAAGAATCACGTACTGCAGCCAGGTGGAAGTAATTC
AAGGCACGCAAGGGCCATAACCCGTAAAGAGGCCAGGCCCGCGGGAACCACACACGGCACTTACCTGTGT
TCTGGCGGCAA
Features (pLannotate 1.2.2; 19 found; start..end, strand, type, name):
    305..357     +  misc_feature   bom (fragment): basis of mobility region from pBR322
    416..520     +  promoter       AmpR promoter: bla
    521..1381    +  CDS            AmpR: β-lactamase; bla; confers resistance to ampicillin, carbenicillin, and related antibiotics
   1552..2140    +  rep_origin     ori: high-copy-number ColE1/pMB1/pBR322/pUC origin of replication
   2323..2415    +  CDS            lacI (fragment): lac repressor; lacI; The lac repressor binds to the lac operator to inhibit transcription in E. coli. This inhibition can be relieved by adding lactose or isopropyl-β-D-thiogalactopyranoside (IPTG).
   2428..2449    +  protein_bind   CAP binding site: CAP binding activates transcription in the presence of cAMP. E. coli catabolite activator protein
   2464..2494    +  promoter       lac promoter: promoter for the E. coli lac operon
   2502..2518    +  protein_bind   lac operator: The lac repressor binds to the lac operator to inhibit transcription in E. coli. This inhibition can be relieved by adding lactose or isopropyl-β-D-thiogalactopyranoside (IPTG). lac repressor encoded by lacI
   2591..2712    -  polyA_signal   SV40 poly(A) signal: SV40 polyadenylation signal
   2707..2832    -  CDS            ble (fragment): BLE_KLEPN - Experimental evidence at protein level: Swiss-Prot protein existence level 1. Binding protein with a strong affinity to the bleomycin family of antibiotics. Binds to CL990; an antimitotic-antibiotic compound. From Klebsiella pneumoniae.
   2842..3864    -  CDS            HygR: aminoglycoside phosphotransferase from E. coli; aph(4)-Ia; confers resistance to hygromycin
   3872..3919    -  protein_bind   FRT: FLP-mediated recombination occurs in the 8-bp core sequence TCTAGAAA (Turan and Bode, 2011). FLP recombinase from the Saccharomyces cerevisiae 2μ plasmid
   3924..4157    -  rep_origin     f1 ori (fragment) (sequence partly withheld): f1 bacteriophage origin of replication; arrow indicates direction of (+) strand synthesis
   4178..4199    -  promoter       SV40 promoter (fragment): SV40 enhancer and early promoter
   4203..4226    -  polyA_signal   bGH poly(A) signal (fragment): bovine growth hormone polyadenylation signal
   4242..4466    -  polyA_signal   bGH poly(A) signal: bovine growth hormone polyadenylation signal
   4600..5808    -  CDS            Adarb1 (fragment): RED1_RAT - Also known as Red1. Experimental evidence at protein level: Swiss-Prot protein existence level 1. Catalyzes the hydrolytic deamination of adenosine to inosine in double-stranded RNA (dsRNA) referred to as A-to-I RNA editing. This may affect gene expression and function in a number of ways that include mRNA translation by changing codons and hence the amino acid sequence of proteins; pre-mRNA splicing by altering splice site recognition sequences; RNA stability by changing sequences involved in nuclease recognition; genetic stability in the case of RNA virus genomes by changing seque
   5824..8295    -  CDS            FLT1 (fragment): VGFR1_HUMAN - Also known as FLT, FRT, VEGFR1. Experimental evidence at protein level: Swiss-Prot protein existence level 1. [Isoform 7]: Has a truncated kinase domain; it increases phosphorylation of SRC at 'Tyr-418' by unknown means and promotes tumor cell invasion. From Homo sapiens (Human).
   8314..207     -  promoter       EF-1α promoter (across the origin): strong constitutive promoter for human elongation factor EF-1α
