[The description below was written by a language model from this plasmid's Addgene catalogue record and pLannotate feature annotations shown in this document.]
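Description:
XZ363 EF1a-VEGFR1sp-3xFlag-VEGFR1(ecto+TM)-TS-ADAR2dd(QA)-export is a 9.3 kb mammalian expression plasmid built on a FLP-IN backbone. It is propagated in E. coli at high copy from a ColE1/pUC-type origin under ampicillin selection (AmpR). The backbone carries an FRT site placed directly upstream of a hygromycin resistance coding sequence followed by an SV40 polyadenylation signal. In Flp-In-style vectors this arrangement allows FLP recombinase to insert the plasmid at a genomic FRT landing site, after which integrants can be selected with hygromycin. The plasmid should equally serve for transient transfection. Residual lac promoter/operator, f1 ori, bom and ble fragments are also annotated and appear to be backbone remnants.

The payload is a single synthetic fusion protein driven by the strong constitutive EF-1α promoter and terminated by a bGH polyadenylation signal. According to the name and record, it begins with the VEGFR1 signal peptide and an N-terminal 3xFLAG tag. These are followed by the extracellular and transmembrane domains of human VEGFR1 (FLT1), a Golgi trafficking sequence, the ADAR2 deaminase domain and an ER export sequence. The small tag and trafficking elements are not individually annotated in the feature table, which detects only the FLT1 and ADAR2 (Adarb1) segments. The deaminase domain carries E488Q and T501A substitutions; E488Q is generally known as a hyperactive editing mutation.

The construct is described as an optimized VEGF-sensing eLIDAR component, part of a set of modular synthetic receptors that act post-transcriptionally. In it, a VEGF-binding ectodomain is coupled to an intracellular A-to-I RNA-editing domain. The trafficking and export signals are presumably included to improve surface delivery of the receptor. The partner components and the RNA reporter it acts on are not specified in this record.
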