Addgene plasmid #233382: XZ363 EF1a-VEGFR1sp-3xFlag-VEGFR1(ecto+TM)-TS-ADAR2dd(QA)-export
Purpose: Optimized VEGF-sensing eLIDAR with VEGFR1 ecto+TM domains fused with ADAR2dd, with Golgi traffic sequence and ER export sequence
Depositing lab: Xiaojing Gao. Depositing organization: Stanford University. Publication: Post-transcriptional modular synthetic receptors. Zhang X, Mille-Fragoso LS, Kaseniit KE, Lee AP, Zhang M, Call CC, Hu Y, Xie Y, Gao XJ. Nat Chem Biol. 2025 Mar 28. doi: 10.1038/s41589-025-01872-w. PubMed 40155716.
Backbone
  Vector backbone: FLP-IN
  Vector type: Mammalian Expression
Growth in bacteria
  Bacterial resistance: Ampicillin, 100 μg/mL
  Growth temperature: 37°C
  Growth strain: DH5alpha
  Copy number: High Copy
Gene/Insert
  Gene/Insert name: VEGFR1(ecto+TM)-ADAR2dd
  Species: Synthetic
  Mutation: E488Q, T501A on ADAR2dd
  Promoter: EF1a
  Tag / fusion protein: FLAG (N terminal on insert)
  Cloning method: Gibson Cloning
Terms and licenses: Academic/Nonprofit Terms; Industry Terms: Not Available to Industry
Depositor comments: https://benchling.com/s/seq-A9v8ZRSlMBEylC3tKkKz?m=slm-fSj76YGBHbaPLC5xpnAM for annotated sequence file. Please visit https://doi.org/10.1101/2024.05.03.592453 for bioRxiv preprint.
How to cite: XZ363 EF1a-VEGFR1sp-3xFlag-VEGFR1(ecto+TM)-TS-ADAR2dd(QA)-export was a gift from Xiaojing Gao (Addgene plasmid # 233382 ; http://n2t.net/addgene:233382 ; RRID:Addgene_233382)
